Addgene plasmid #52327: C20-His-bio
Purpose: Expresses full-length Adipocyte plasma membrane-associated protein ectodomain in mammalian cells. N-terminal His tag, biotinylation sequence and rat Cd4d3+4 tag.
Depositing lab: Gavin Wright. Depositing organization: Wellcome Sanger Institute. Publication: A human platelet receptor protein microarray identifies FcepsilonR1alpha as an activating PEAR1 ligand. Sun Y, Vandenbriele C, Kauskot A, Verhamme P, Hoylaerts MF, Wright GJ. Mol Cell Proteomics. 2015 Feb 23. pii: mcp.M114.046946. 10.1074/mcp.M114.046946 PubMed 25713122.
Backbone
  Vector backbone: pTT3
  Backbone manufacturer: Yves Durocher, NRC
  Backbone size w/o insert (bp): 6749
  Total vector size (bp): 7809
  Modifications to backbone: His tag, linker, enzymatic biotinylation sequence, and rat CD4 d3+4 (HisLBio-CD4d3+4).
  Vector type: Mammalian Expression
Growth in bacteria
  Bacterial resistance: Ampicillin, 100 μg/mL
  Growth temperature: 37°C
  Growth strain: Top10
  Copy number: High Copy
Gene/Insert
  Gene/Insert name: C20 (alt names: Adipocyte plasma membrane-associated protein; APMAP)
  Species: H. sapiens (human)
  Insert size (bp): 1060
  Entrez Gene: APMAP (a.k.a. BSCv, C20orf3)
  Promoter: CMV
  Tag / fusion protein: His tag (N terminal on backbone); enzymatic biotinylation sequence (N terminal on backbone); rat CD4 d3+4 (N terminal on backbone)
  Cloning method: Restriction Enzyme; 5′ cloning site NotI (not destroyed); 3′ cloning site AscI (not destroyed)
  Sequencing primers: 5′ CMV-fwd
Resource information
  A portion of this plasmid was derived from a plasmid made by: Insert was chemically synthesised.
Terms and licenses: Academic/Nonprofit Terms; Industry Terms: Not Available to Industry
Depositor comments: Article ref 103
How to cite: C20-His-bio was a gift from Gavin Wright (Addgene plasmid # 52327 ; http://n2t.net/addgene:52327 ; RRID:Addgene_52327)
