[The description below was written by a language model from this plasmid's Addgene catalogue record and pLannotate feature annotations shown in this document.]
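Description:
C20-His-bio is a mammalian expression plasmid built on the pTT3 backbone and designed to produce a soluble, tagged form of the ectodomain of human adipocyte plasma membrane-associated protein (APMAP, also called C20orf3). It is propagated in E. coli through a high-copy ColE1/pUC-type origin with ampicillin selection (AmpR under its own bla promoter). A fragment of the Epstein-Barr virus oriP is also annotated, an element that supports episomal maintenance and enhanced transient expression in cells supplying EBNA1. Short lac and other bacterial fragments in the table appear to be backbone remnants.

Expression is driven by the CMV enhancer and promoter. These are followed by adenovirus-derived leader and splice elements and a chimeric intron fragment, which generally improve transcript processing and yield. The adenoviral "PTP" hit on the reverse strand most likely reflects this leader region rather than a functional coding sequence. A mouse immunoglobulin heavy chain signal sequence fragment is annotated just upstream of the tag region and would direct the product into the secretory pathway. According to the record, the backbone supplies an N-terminal His tag, a linker, an enzymatic biotinylation sequence and rat CD4 domains 3 and 4. Of these, only the CD4 fragment is called in the feature table. It sits immediately upstream of the chemically synthesised APMAP fragment of about 1.06 kb, which was cloned between NotI and AscI. A rabbit β-globin polyadenylation signal terminates the transcript.

The tags allow nickel-affinity purification, capture on streptavidin after biotinylation, and detection through the CD4 domains. The associated publication describes a human platelet receptor protein microarray used to screen for extracellular receptor–ligand interactions.
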