Features (pLannotate 1.2.2; 19 found; start..end, strand, type, name):
    223..774     +  CDS            Cd4 (fragment): CD4_RAT - Experimental evidence at protein level: Swiss-Prot protein existence level 1. Integral membrane glycoprotein that plays an essential role in the immune response and serves multiple functions in responses against both external and internal offenses. In T-cells, functions primarily as a coreceptor for MHC class II molecule:peptide complex. The antigens presented by class II peptides are derived from extracellular proteins while class I peptides are derived from cytosolic proteins. Interacts simultaneously with the T-cell receptor (TCR) and the MHC class II presented by antigen presenti
    784..1842    +  CDS            APMAP (fragment): APMAP_HUMAN - Also known as C20orf3. Experimental evidence at protein level: Swiss-Prot protein existence level 1. Exhibits strong arylesterase activity with beta-naphthyl acetate and phenyl acetate. May play a role in adipocyte differentiation. From Homo sapiens (Human).
   1909..1964    +  polyA_signal   β-globin poly(A) signal: rabbit β-globin polyadenylation signal (Gil and Proudfoot, 1987)
   2478..4159    -  rep_origin     oriP (fragment): Epstein-Barr virus oriP replication origin (Yates et al., 2000)
   4286..4390    +  promoter       AmpR promoter: bla
   4391..5251    +  CDS            AmpR: β-lactamase; bla; confers resistance to ampicillin, carbenicillin, and related antibiotics
   5422..6010    +  rep_origin     ori: high-copy-number ColE1/pMB1/pBR322/pUC origin of replication
   6193..6285    +  CDS            lacI (fragment): lac repressor; lacI; The lac repressor binds to the lac operator to inhibit transcription in E. coli. This inhibition can be relieved by adding lactose or isopropyl-β-D-thiogalactopyranoside (IPTG).
   6298..6319    +  protein_bind   CAP binding site: CAP binding activates transcription in the presence of cAMP. E. coli catabolite activator protein
   6334..6364    +  promoter       lac promoter: promoter for the E. coli lac operon
   6372..6388    +  protein_bind   lac operator: The lac repressor binds to the lac operator to inhibit transcription in E. coli. This inhibition can be relieved by adding lactose or isopropyl-β-D-thiogalactopyranoside (IPTG). lac repressor encoded by lacI
   6458..6474    +  promoter       tet promoter (fragment): E. coli promoter for tetracycline efflux protein gene
   6484..6509    -  CDS            bla(M) (fragment): β-lactamase lacking the signal sequence; bla(M); allows cytosolic expression of β-lactamase
   6683..7062    +  enhancer       CMV enhancer: human cytomegalovirus immediate early enhancer
   7064..7263    +  promoter       CMV promoter: human cytomegalovirus (CMV) immediate early promoter
   7331..7369    +  misc_feature   Ad SA (fragment): adenovirus major late transcript splice acceptor (Friedrich and Soriano, 1991)
   7402..7611    -  CDS            PTP (fragment): TERM_ADE02 - Experimental evidence at protein level: Swiss-Prot protein existence level 1. Protein covalently bound to the viral DNA that acts as a primer for viral genomic replication by DNA strand displacement. Assembles on the viral origin of replication in an initiation complex with viral polymerase, DBP, host NFIA and host POU2F1/OCT1. During initiation, the polymerase covalently couples the first dCTP with Ser- 580 of pTP. The terminal protein stimulates the template activity over 20 fold compared to protein-free templates. Neo-synthesized viral genomes are linked to two preterminal prot
   7642..7731    +  intron         chimeric intron (fragment): chimera between introns from adenovirus and immunoglobulin heavy chain genes
   7750..7796    +  CDS            IgH signal sequence (fragment): signal sequence from the mouse immunoglobulin heavy chain variable region
>Addgene plasmid #52327 | C20-His-bio | depositor full sequence | sequence record 83058 | C20-His-bio sequence 7809 bps
GCCACCATGGAGTTTCAGACCCAGGTACTCATGTCCCTGCTGCTCTGCATGTCTGGTCTGAATTCCGGCC
ACCACCATCACCACCATAGCCCCGACAGGAACCTGCCTCCTCTGGCCCCTCTGGGCCCCAACAGCGGCAG
CCCAGACCTGCATCATATTCTGGATGCACAGAAAATGGTGTGGAATCATCGTGACAGAAACCTGCCTCCA
CTAGCACCTCTGTCGACCTCCATCACGGCCTATAAGAGTGAGGGGGAGTCAGCGGAGTTCTCCTTCCCAC
TCAACCTTGGAGAGGAAAGCCTGCAGGGAGAGTTGAGATGGAAGGCAGAGAAGGCTCCTTCTTCCCAGTC
CTGGATCACCTTCTCCCTAAAGAACCAAAAGGTGTCTGTGCAGAAGTCTACTAGCAACCCCAAGTTCCAG
CTGTCCGAAACGCTCCCACTCACCCTTCAGATACCCCAGGTCTCCCTTCAGTTTGCTGGTTCTGGCAACC
TGACCCTGACTCTGGACAGAGGGATACTGTATCAGGAAGTGAACCTGGTGGTGATGAAAGTGACTCAGCC
CGACAGCAACACTTTGACCTGTGAGGTGATGGGACCCACCTCACCCAAGATGAGACTGATCTTGAAGCAG
GAGAATCAGGAGGCCAGGGTCTCCAGGCAGGAGAAAGTGATTCAAGTGCAGGCCCCTGAAGCAGGGGTGT
GGCAATGTCTACTGAGTGAAGGTGAAGAGGTCAAGATGGACTCCAAGATCCAGGTTTTATCCAAAGGGTT
GAATTCGCGGCCGCCCATTGATCCCCAGCCCCTGAGCTTCAAAGAGCCCCCCCTGCTGCTGGGAGTGCTG
CACCCCAACACCAAGCTGCGGCAGGCCGAGAGACTGTTCGAGAACCAGCTCGTGGGACCCGAGTCTATCG
CCCACATCGGCGACGTGATGTTCACCGGCACCGCCGACGGCAGAGTGGTCAAGCTGGAAAACGGCGAGAT
CGAGACAATCGCCAGATTCGGCAGCGGCCCCTGCAAGACCAGAGATGACGAGCCCGTGTGCGGCAGACCT
CTGGGCATCAGAGCCGGCCCTAACGGCACCCTGTTCGTGGCCGACGCCTACAAGGGCCTGTTCGAAGTGA
ACCCCTGGAAGCGGGAAGTGAAGCTGCTCCTGTCCAGCGAGACACCCATCGAGGGCAAGAACATGAGCTT
CGTGAACGACCTGACAGTGACCCAGGACGGCCGGAAGATCTACTTCACCGATAGCAGCAGCAAGTGGCAG
CGGCGGGACTATCTGCTGCTGGTCATGGAAGGCACCGACGATGGCCGGCTGCTGGAATACGACACCGTGA
CCCGGGAGGTCAAGGTGCTGCTGGACCAGCTGAGATTCCCCAACGGCGTGCAGCTGTCCCCTGCCGAGGA
TTTCGTGCTGGTCGCCGAGACAACCATGGCCAGAATCCGGCGGGTGTACGTGTCTGGCCTGATGAAGGGC
GGAGCCGACCTGTTTGTGGAGAACATGCCCGGCTTCCCCGACAACATCAGACCTAGCAGCTCTGGCGGCT
ACTGGGTCGGCATGAGCACCATCAGACCCAACCCCGGCTTCAGCATGCTGGACTTTCTGAGCGAGCGGCC
CTGGATCAAGCGGATGATCTTCAAGCTGTTCAGCCAAGAGACAGTGATGAAGTTCGTGCCCCGGTACAGC
CTGGTGCTGGAACTGAGCGACAGCGGCGCCTTCAGAAGAAGCCTGCACGACCCCGATGGCCTGGTGGCTA
CCTACATCAGCGAGGTGCACGAGCACGACGGCCACCTGTACCTGGGCAGCTTCCGGTCCCCCTTCCTGTG
CAGACTGTCTCTGCAGGCCGTGTGAGGCGCGCCTGAATTCTTCTAGACACGTGATTAATTAAGGATCCCC
CGACCTCGACCTCTGGCTAATAAAGGAAATTTATTTTCATTGCAATAGTGTGTTGGAATTTTTTGTGTCT
CTCACTCGGAAGGACATATGGGAGGGCAAATCATTTGGTCGAGATCCCTCGGAGATCTCTAGCTAGAGGA
TCGATCCCCGCCCCGGACGAACTAAACCTGACTACGACATCTCTGCCCCTTCTTCGCGGGGCAGTGCATG
TAATCCCTTCAGTTGGTTGGTACAACTTGCCAACTGGGCCCTGTTCCACATGTGACACGGGGGGGGACCA
AACACAAAGGGGTTCTCTGACTGTAGTTGACATCCTTATAAATGGATGTGCACATTTGCCAACACTGAGT
GGCTTTCATCCTGGAGCAGACTTTGCAGTCTGTGGACTGCAACACAACATTGCCTTTATGTGTAACTCTT
GGCTGAAGCTCTTACACCAATGCTGGGGGACATGTACCTCCCAGGGGCCCAGGAAGACTACGGGAGGCTA
CACCAACGTCAATCAGAGGGGCCTGTGTAGCTACCGATAAGCGGACCCTCAAGAGGGCATTAGCAATAGT
GTTTATAAGGCCCCCTTGTTAACCCTAAACGGGTAGCATATGCTTCCCGGGTAGTAGTATATACTATCCA
GACTAACCCTAATTCAATAGCATATGTTACCCAACGGGAAGCATATGCTATCGAATTAGGGTTAGTAAAA
GGGTCCTAAGGAACAGCGATATCTCCCACCCCATGAGCTGTCACGGTTTTATTTACATGGGGTCAGGATT
CCACGAGGGTAGTGAACCATTTTAGTCACAAGGGCAGTGGCTGAAGATCAAGGAGCGGGCAGTGAACTCT
CCTGAATCTTCGCCTGCTTCTTCATTCTCCTTCGTTTAGCTAATAGAATAACTGCTGAGTTGTGAACAGT
AAGGTGTATGTGAGGTGCTCGAAAACAAGGTTTCAGGTGACGCCCCCAGAATAAAATTTGGACGGGGGGT
TCAGTGGTGGCATTGTGCTATGACACCAATATAACCCTCACAAACCCCTTGGGCAATAAATACTAGTGTA
GGAATGAAACATTCTGAATATCTTTAACAATAGAAATCCATGGGGTGGGGACAAGCCGTAAAGACTGGAT
GTCCATCTCACACGAATTTATGGCTATGGGCAACACATAATCCTAGTGCAATATGATACTGGGGTTATTA
AGATGTGTCCCAGGCAGGGACCAAGACAGGTGAACCATGTTGTTACACTCTATTTGTAACAAGGGGAAAG
AGAGTGGACGCCGACAGCAGCGGACTCCACTGGTTGTCTCTAACACCCCCGAAAATTAAACGGGGCTCCA
CGCCAATGGGGCCCATAAACAAAGACAAGTGGCCACTCTTTTTTTTGAAATTGTGGAGTGGGGGCACGCG
TCAGCCCCCACACGCCGCCCTGCGGTTTTGGACTGTAAAATAAGGGTGTAATAACTTGGCTGATTGTAAC
CCCGCTAACCACTGCGGTCAAACCACTTGCCCACAAAACCACTAATGGCACCCCGGGGAATACCTGCATA
AGTAGGTGGGCGGGCCAAGATAGGGGCGCGATTGCTGCGATCTGGAGGACAAATTACACACACTTGCGCC
TGAGCGCCAAGCACAGGGTTGTTGGTCCTCATATTCACGAGGTCGCTGAGAGCACGGTGGGCTAATGTTG
CCATGGGTAGCATATACTACCCAAATATCTGGATAGCATATGCTATCCTAATCTATATCTGGGTAGCATA
GGCTATCCTAATCTATATCTGGGTAGCATATGCTATCCTAATCTATATCTGGGTAGTATATGCTATCCTA
ATTTATATCTGGGTAGCATAGGCTATCCTAATCTATATCTGGGTAGCATATGCTATCCTAATCTATATCT
GGGTAGTATATGCTATCCTAATCTGTATCCGGGTAGCATATGCTATCCTAATAGAGATTAGGGTAGTATA
TGCTATCCTAATTTATATCTGGGTAGCATATACTACCCAAATATCTGGATAGCATATGCTATCCTAATCT
ATATCTGGGTAGCATATGCTATCCTAATCTATATCTGGGTAGCATAGGCTATCCTAATCTATATCTGGGT
AGCATATGCTATCCTAATCTATATCTGGGTAGTATATGCTATCCTAATTTATATCTGGGTAGCATAGGCT
ATCCTAATCTATATCTGGGTAGCATATGCTATCCTAATCTATATCTGGGTAGTATATGCTATCCTAATCT
GTATCCGGGTAGCATATGCTATCCTCATGATAAGCTGTCAAACATGAGAATTTTCTTGAAGACGAAAGGG
CCTCGTGATACGCCTATTTTTATAGGTTAATGTCATGATAATAATGGTTTCTTAGACGTCAGGTGGCACT
TTTCGGGGAAATGTGCGCGGAACCCCTATTTGTTTATTTTTCTAAATACATTCAAATATGTATCCGCTCA
TGAGACAATAACCCTGATAAATGCTTCAATAATATTGAAAAAGGAAGAGTATGAGTATTCAACATTTCCG
TGTCGCCCTTATTCCCTTTTTTGCGGCATTTTGCCTTCCTGTTTTTGCTCACCCAGAAACGCTGGTGAAA
GTAAAAGATGCTGAAGATCAGTTGGGTGCACGAGTGGGTTACATCGAACTGGATCTCAACAGCGGTAAGA
TCCTTGAGAGTTTTCGCCCCGAAGAACGTTTTCCAATGATGAGCACTTTTAAAGTTCTGCTATGTGGCGC
GGTATTATCCCGTGTTGACGCCGGGCAAGAGCAACTCGGTCGCCGCATACACTATTCTCAGAATGACTTG
GTTGAGTACTCACCAGTCACAGAAAAGCATCTTACGGATGGCATGACAGTAAGAGAATTATGCAGTGCTG
CCATAACCATGAGTGATAACACTGCGGCCAACTTACTTCTGACAACGATCGGAGGACCGAAGGAGCTAAC
CGCTTTTTTGCACAACATGGGGGATCATGTAACTCGCCTTGATCGTTGGGAACCGGAGCTGAATGAAGCC
ATACCAAACGACGAGCGTGACACCACGATGCCTGCAGCAATGGCAACAACGTTGCGCAAACTATTAACTG
GCGAACTACTTACTCTAGCTTCCCGGCAACAATTAATAGACTGGATGGAGGCGGATAAAGTTGCAGGACC
ACTTCTGCGCTCGGCCCTTCCGGCTGGCTGGTTTATTGCTGATAAATCTGGAGCCGGTGAGCGTGGGTCT
CGCGGTATCATTGCAGCACTGGGGCCAGATGGTAAGCCCTCCCGTATCGTAGTTATCTACACGACGGGGA
GTCAGGCAACTATGGATGAACGAAATAGACAGATCGCTGAGATAGGTGCCTCACTGATTAAGCATTGGTA
ACTGTCAGACCAAGTTTACTCATATATACTTTAGATTGATTTAAAACTTCATTTTTAATTTAAAAGGATC
TAGGTGAAGATCCTTTTTGATAATCTCATGACCAAAATCCCTTAACGTGAGTTTTCGTTCCACTGAGCGT
CAGACCCCGTAGAAAAGATCAAAGGATCTTCTTGAGATCCTTTTTTTCTGCGCGTAATCTGCTGCTTGCA
AACAAAAAAACCACCGCTACCAGCGGTGGTTTGTTTGCCGGATCAAGAGCTACCAACTCTTTTTCCGAAG
GTAACTGGCTTCAGCAGAGCGCAGATACCAAATACTGTTCTTCTAGTGTAGCCGTAGTTAGGCCACCACT
TCAAGAACTCTGTAGCACCGCCTACATACCTCGCTCTGCTAATCCTGTTACCAGTGGCTGCTGCCAGTGG
CGATAAGTCGTGTCTTACCGGGTTGGACTCAAGACGATAGTTACCGGATAAGGCGCAGCGGTCGGGCTGA
ACGGGGGGTTCGTGCACACAGCCCAGCTTGGAGCGAACGACCTACACCGAACTGAGATACCTACAGCGTG
AGCTATGAGAAAGCGCCACGCTTCCCGAAGGGAGAAAGGCGGACAGGTATCCGGTAAGCGGCAGGGTCGG
AACAGGAGAGCGCACGAGGGAGCTTCCAGGGGGAAACGCCTGGTATCTTTATAGTCCTGTCGGGTTTCGC
CACCTCTGACTTGAGCGTCGATTTTTGTGATGCTCGTCAGGGGGGCGGAGCCTATGGAAAAACGCCAGCA
ACGCGGCCTTTTTACGGTTCCTGGCCTTTTGCTGGCCTTTTGCTCACATGTTCTTTCCTGCGTTATCCCC
TGATTCTGTGGATAACCGTATTACCGCCTTTGAGTGAGCTGATACCGCTCGCCGCAGCCGAACGACCGAG
CGCAGCGAGTCAGTGAGCGAGGAAGCGGAAGAGCGCCCAATACGCAAACCGCCTCTCCCCGCGCGTTGGC
CGATTCATTAATGCAGCTGGCACGACAGGTTTCCCGACTGGAAAGCGGGCAGTGAGCGCAACGCAATTAA
TGTGAGTTAGCTCACTCATTAGGCACCCCAGGCTTTACACTTTATGCTTCCGGCTCGTATGTTGTGTGGA
ATTGTGAGCGGATAACAATTTCACACAGGAAACAGCTATGACCATGATTACGCCAAGCTCTAGCTAGAGG
TCGACCAATTCTCATGTTTGACAGCTTATCATCGCAGATCCGGGCAACGTTGTTGCCATTGCTGCAGGCG
CAGAACTGGTAGGTATGGAAGATCTATACATTGAATCAATATTGGCAATTAGCCATATTAGTCATTGGTT
ATATAGCATAAATCAATATTGGCTATTGGCCATTGCATACGTTGTATCTATATCATAATATGTACATTTA
TATTGGCTCATGTCCAATATGACCGCCATGTTGACATTGATTATTGACTAGTTATTAATAGTAATCAATT
ACGGGGTCATTAGTTCATAGCCCATATATGGAGTTCCGCGTTACATAACTTACGGTAAATGGCCCGCCTG
GCTGACCGCCCAACGACCCCCGCCCATTGACGTCAATAATGACGTATGTTCCCATAGTAACGCCAATAGG
GACTTTCCATTGACGTCAATGGGTGGAGTATTTACGGTAAACTGCCCACTTGGCAGTACATCAAGTGTAT
CATATGCCAAGTCCGCCCCCTATTGACGTCAATGACGGTAAATGGCCCGCCTGGCATTATGCCCAGTACA
TGACCTTACGGGACTTTCCTACTTGGCAGTACATCTACGTATTAGTCATCGCTATTACCATGGTGATGCG
GTTTTGGCAGTACACCAATGGGCGTGGATAGCGGTTTGACTCACGGGGATTTCCAAGTCTCCACCCCATT
GACGTCAATGGGAGTTTGTTTTGGCACCAAAATCAACGGGACTTTCCAAAATGTCGTAATAACCCCGCCC
CGTTGACGCAAATGGGCGGTAGGCGTGTACGGTGGGAGGTCTATATAAGCAGAGCTCGTTTAGTGAACCG
TCAGATCCTCACTCTCTTCCGCATCGCTGTCTGCGAGGGCCAGCTGTTGGGCTCGCGGTTGAGGACAAAC
TCTTCGCGGTCTTTCCAGTACTCTTGGATCGGAAACCCGTCGGCCTCCGAACGGTACTCCGCCACCGAGG
GACCTGAGCGAGTCCGCATCGACCGGATCGGAAAACCTCTCGAGAAAGGCGTCTAACCAGTCACAGTCGC
AAGGTAGGCTGAGCACCGTGGCGGGCGGCAGCGGGTGGCGGTCGGGGTTGTTTCTGGCGGAGGTGCTGCT
GATGATGTAATTAAAGTAGGCGGTCTTGAGACGGCGGATGGTCGAGGTGAGGTGTGGCAGGCTTGAGATC
CAGCTGTTGGGGTGAGTACTCCCTCTCAAAAGCGGGCATTACTTCTGCGCTAAGATTGTCAGTTTCCAAA
AACGAGGAGGATTTGATATTCACCTGGCCCGATCTGGCCATACACTTGAGTGACAATGACATCCACTTTG
CCTTTCTCTCCACAGGTGTCCACTCCCAGGTCCAAGTTT
