>Addgene plasmid #52327 | C20-His-bio | addgene partial sequence | sequence record 94010 | pMT2-F 5'-TTGCCTTTCTCTCCACAGGT-3'
CAGACCCAGGTACTCATGTCCCTGCTGCTCTGCATGTCTGGTCTGAATTCCGGCCACCACCATCACCACC
ATAGCCCCGACAGGAACCTGCCTCCTCTGGCCCCTCTGGGCCCCAACAGCGGCAGCCCAGACCTGCATCA
TATTCTGGATGCACAGAAAATGGTGTGGAATCATCGTGACAGAAACCTGCCTCCACTAGCACCTCTGTCG
ACCTCCATCACGGCCTATAAGAGTGAGGGGGAGTCAGCGGAGTTCTCCTTCCCACTCAACCTTGGAGAGG
AAAGCCTGCAGGGAGAGTTGAGATGGAAGGCAGAGAAGGCTCCTTCTTCCCAGTCCTGGATCACCTTCTC
CCTAAAGAACCAAAAGGTGTCTGTGCAGAAGTCTACTAGCAACCCCAAGTTCCAGCTGTCCGAAACGCTC
CCACTCACCCTTCAGATACCCCAGGTCTCCCTTCAGTTTGCTGGTTCTGGCAACCTGACCCTGACTCTGG
ACAGAGGGATACTGTATCAGGAAGTGAACCTGGTGGTGATGAAAGTGACTCAGCCCGACAGCAACACTTT
GACCTGTGAGGTGATGGGACCCACCTCACCCAAGATGAGACTGATCTTGAAGCAGGAGAATCAGGAGGCC
AGGGTCTCCAGGCAGGAGAAAGTGATTCAAGTGCAGGCCCCTGAAGCAGGGGTGTGGCAATGTCTACTGA
GTGAAGGTGAAGAGGTCAAGATGGACTCCAAGATCCAGGTTTTATCCAAAGGGTTGAATTCGCGGCCGCC
CATTGATCCCCAGCCCCTGAGCTTCAAAGAGCCCCCCCTGCTGCTGGGAGTGCTGCACCCCAACACCAAG
CTGCGGCAGGCCGAGAGACTG
