>Addgene plasmid #52327 | C20-His-bio | addgene partial sequence | sequence record 94139 | rb_glob_PA_term-R 5'-CCCATATGTCCTTCCGAGTG-3'
AATAAATTTCCTTTATTAGCCAGAGGTCGAGGTCGGGGGATCCTTAATTAATCACGTGTCTAGAAGAATT
CAGGCGCGCCTCACACGGCCTGCAGAGACAGTCTGCACAGGAAGGGGGACCGGAAGCTGCCCAGGTACAG
GTGGCCGTCGTGCTCGTGCACCTCGCTGATGTAGGTAGCCACCAGGCCATCGGGGTCGTGCAGGCTTCTT
CTGAAGGCGCCGCTGTCGCTCAGTTCCAGCACCAGGCTGTACCGGGGCACGAACTTCATCACTGTCTCTT
GGCTGAACAGCTTGAAGATCATCCGCTTGATCCAGGGCCGCTCGCTCAGAAAGTCCAGCATGCTGAAGCC
GGGGTTGGGTCTGATGGTGCTCATGCCGACCCAGTAGCCGCCAGAGCTGCTAGGTCTGATGTTGTCGGGG
AAGCCGGGCATGTTCTCCACAAACAGGTCGGCTCCGCCCTTCATCAGGCCAGACACGTACACCCGCCGGA
TTCTGGCCATGGTTGTCTCGGCGACCAGCACGAAATCCTCGGCAGGGGACAGCTGCACGCCGTTGGGGAA
TCTCAGCTGGTCCAGCAGCACCTTGACCTCCCGGGTCACGGTGTCGTATTCCAGCAGCCGGCCATCGTCG
GTGCCTTCCATGACCAGCAGCAGATAGTCCCGCCGCTGCCACTTGCTGCTGCTATCGGTGAAGTAGATCT
TCCGGCCGTCCTGGGTCACTGTCAGGTCGTTCACGAAGCTCATGTTCTTGCCCTCGATGGGTGTCTCGCT
GGACAGGAGCAGCTTCACTTCCCGCTTCCAGGGGTTCACTTCGAACAGGCCC
